>Addgene plasmid #192989 | HyWnt3-ΔRep-D2:Luc | addgene full sequence | sequence record 385730 | Addgene NGS Result
AGGTACCGAGTTGAAGAGCAAGAAAACGAATGATTGTAAATTGTACATGTCGATTGTGAAAATTGACTAT
AAATAATTATTAAAAATGTAGATTTTATGTGCGAGGAAAACATGAAGACCATAGAAAACTCCAAAGCACT
GATGTTCACTGAAAAAACTAGATAAATAAAACGATTTTAACTAAGAGGAACAGTAAAAAGATGCAACTTA
GCTAAATGATGAGTAACGCGAAATAGAGTTTTGGTTGATGGAAAAAATATCGATCGCTAACTTGAACAGC
GAACATGTAGTTTTTGTTGCTACTGGATACCAAACCATGGTAATAATGCTATCCTTTTTTTTAATTTTAA
TTTTGACTATTTTTTTAAATCTTAAGCCCGCGCTCTCCATCGGTAAAAAAGAAGACAATGGCAACCCTAA
ATTAATGTATGTATGTAAAAGGTCATCATATATTAACATATTATAATAAAATATTATTTATGTTTTAATA
CTATTTCTTATATTTTTTGATTTTCATAAAAAATGATTTGTTTTTTATAGACTACTATTATTATCATATT
ATTTTTATATTTCATTTTTATGTTTTTATTACTAATATAACTATTATTAATCTAAAACAGTGGAATAAAC
ATTTAGAATATTGTTGACTTCATATTCGCCTAAAAAGCATATGTTTACATTTTTTATTAAGTAATTATCT
TTGTTTGGCATTTAATAATATTAAAAAGTATTCGTCACCAAAACTCTGCTTTTTCAAATTTATAAATTTA
TGTTAACGTTAAAACAATGCATCAATGCATTGAACGTTTTTTTAATGGAAAAATTAACAATTTTACTATC
TTTATAAGTTTGTTTAGTTTCAAGTTTTATATAATGTAGCTTGAGTGTAAAAATATTATTTGAGTCTAAC
AATAAATCTAAAATAACTTTTTGTTGATGCTAGATTTTATACATCTTTAACAGCTATGGCGCCAAAAGAG
ACAGCGGGTGTTTTATTGAGCTACGCAGTTATTGTTTTTTTAAATTCAGTCTTTATCAAATGTTAACAAA
TAAAAATCCTGATTGCATCCCAATCAGCTCATTTGGAATATGTTATGACCAACCAAATTGTTGGCAAAGT
AGTTGTAAATTATGATGTCATCTTCTTATAGGAAAATGACATCAGTAAATAATCGTCAGAAAAAAACGTC
AGAAAACAAGTGACGTATTATAATTTTGTTTATAATATACATATATATATATAAAACTCATCGATGACAA
AACAATGACCAATAAAATATTCCTTTGATAGAGTCTCCTAATATGTTATCTTGGTAATTTGTACAATTAT
TTTATTAAATGTTTATCAATTAATGATAAATTTAAACTTATAGAGATATTTGCAATGTTGATAAAAAAGA
TGTCGATAACATATTAACGAAATAGTATATGAATATAAACATATAATATTATCATATATATTATGCACAT
CAAGTTTTATGTTTACTGACGTTTCCCTGCCTTCTAACTCCTACCTGCACAAAAAGCTTGAACTTTTATA
TTTTTTAATTAGTATAAGCAAATAGACGTCTTAAAGTTAAATCGATACTTCTTTAAAATCTTTACAAACA
TTACCATGTGAAATATTTGGCTTAATATATCAGAACAGCTATATCAATTTCACTGTAATTTTATCGCACT
GTGCTTATTATTAGATATTCAATAACCCATTGTGAAAAGGCTTAAACCCGTTTTTACTTTGTTGCTTTAA
AGGTTTGATTTAACTAACCGCTAATCATTATAAAAAGTTATAAATTTATAAAAATTTATCTCTGCAAAAA
AAGATTTAACATTAACACAACTACTACAAAAATCTATCTCAGGATACTGTCCTCGAGATCTGCGATCTAA
GTAAGCTTGGCATTCCGGTACTGTTGGTAAAGCCACCATGGAAGACGCCAAAAACATAAAGAAAGGCCCG
GCGCCATTCTATCCGCTGGAAGATGGAACCGCTGGAGAGCAACTGCATAAGGCTATGAAGAGATACGCCC
TGGTTCCTGGAACAATTGCTTTTACAGATGCACATATCGAGGTGGACATCACTTACGCTGAGTACTTCGA
AATGTCCGTTCGGTTGGCAGAAGCTATGAAACGATATGGGCTGAATACAAATCACAGAATCGTCGTATGC
AGTGAAAACTCTCTTCAATTCTTTATGCCGGTGTTGGGCGCGTTATTTATCGGAGTTGCAGTTGCGCCCG
CGAACGACATTTATAATGAACGTGAATTGCTCAACAGTATGGGCATTTCGCAGCCTACCGTGGTGTTCGT
TTCCAAAAAGGGGTTGCAAAAAATTTTGAACGTGCAAAAAAAGCTCCCAATCATCCAAAAAATTATTATC
ATGGATTCTAAAACGGATTACCAGGGATTTCAGTCGATGTACACGTTCGTCACATCTCATCTACCTCCCG
GTTTTAATGAATACGATTTTGTGCCAGAGTCCTTCGATAGGGACAAGACAATTGCACTGATCATGAACTC
CTCTGGATCTACTGGTCTGCCTAAAGGTGTCGCTCTGCCTCATAGAACTGCCTGCGTGAGATTCTCGCAT
GCCAGAGATCCTATTTTTGGCAATCAAATCATTCCGGATACTGCGATTTTAAGTGTTGTTCCATTCCATC
ACGGTTTTGGAATGTTTACTACACTCGGATATTTGATATGTGGATTTCGAGTCGTCTTAATGTATAGATT
TGAAGAAGAGCTGTTTCTGAGGAGCCTTCAGGATTACAAGATTCAAAGTGCGCTGCTGGTGCCAACCCTA
TTCTCCTTCTTCGCCAAAAGCACTCTGATTGACAAATACGATTTATCTAATTTACACGAAATTGCTTCTG
GTGGCGCTCCCCTCTCTAAGGAAGTCGGGGAAGCGGTTGCCAAGAGGTTCCATCTGCCAGGTATCAGGCA
AGGATATGGGCTCACTGAGACTACATCAGCTATTCTGATTACACCCGAGGGGGATGATAAACCGGGCGCG
GTCGGTAAAGTTGTTCCATTTTTTGAAGCGAAGGTTGTGGATCTGGATACCGGGAAAACGCTGGGCGTTA
ATCAAAGAGGCGAACTGTGTGTGAGAGGTCCTATGATTATGTCCGGTTATGTAAACAATCCGGAAGCGAC
CAACGCCTTGATTGACAAGGATGGATGGCTACATTCTGGAGACATAGCTTACTGGGACGAAGACGAACAC
TTCTTCATCGTTGACCGCCTGAAGTCTCTGATTAAGTACAAAGGCTATCAGGTGGCTCCCGCTGAATTGG
AATCCATCTTGCTCCAACACCCCAACATCTTCGACGCAGGTGTCGCAGGTCTTCCCGACGATGACGCCGG
TGAACTTCCCGCCGCCGTTGTTGTTTTGGAGCACGGAAAGACGATGACGGAAAAAGAGATCGTGGATTAC
GTCGCCAGTCAAGTAACAACCGCGAAAAAGTTGCGCGGAGGAGTTGTGTTTGTGGACGAAGTACCGAAAG
GTCTTACCGGAAAACTCGACGCAAGAAAAATCAGAGAGATCCTCATAAAGGCCAAGAAGGGCGGAAAGAT
CGCCGTGTAATTCTAGAGTCGGGGCGGCCGGCCGCTTCGAGCAGACATGATAAGATACATTGATGAGTTT
GGACAAACCACAACTAGAATGCAGTGAAAAAAATGCTTTATTTGTGAAATTTGTGATGCTATTGCTTTAT
TTGTAACCATTATAAGCTGCAATAAACAAGTTAACAACAACAATTGCATTCATTTTATGTTTCAGGTTCA
GGGGGAGGTGTGGGAGGTTTTTTAAAGCAAGTAAAACCTCTACAAATGTGGTAAAATCGATAAGGATCCG
TCGACCGATGCCCTTGAGAGCCTTCAACCCAGTCAGCTCCTTCCGGTGGGCGCGGGGCATGACTATCGTC
GCCGCACTTATGACTGTCTTCTTTATCATGCAACTCGTAGGACAGGTGCCGGCAGCGCTCTTCCGCTTCC
TCGCTCACTGACTCGCTGCGCTCGGTCGTTCGGCTGCGGCGAGCGGTATCAGCTCACTCAAAGGCGGTAA
TACGGTTATCCACAGAATCAGGGGATAACGCAGGAAAGAACATGTGAGCAAAAGGCCAGCAAAAGGCCAG
GAACCGTAAAAAGGCCGCGTTGCTGGCGTTTTTCCATAGGCTCCGCCCCCCTGACGAGCATCACAAAAAT
CGACGCTCAAGTCAGAGGTGGCGAAACCCGACAGGACTATAAAGATACCAGGCGTTTCCCCCTGGAAGCT
CCCTCGTGCGCTCTCCTGTTCCGACCCTGCCGCTTACCGGATACCTGTCCGCCTTTCTCCCTTCGGGAAG
CGTGGCGCTTTCTCATAGCTCACGCTGTAGGTATCTCAGTTCGGTGTAGGTCGTTCGCTCCAAGCTGGGC
TGTGTGCACGAACCCCCCGTTCAGCCCGACCGCTGCGCCTTATCCGGTAACTATCGTCTTGAGTCCAACC
CGGTAAGACACGACTTATCGCCACTGGCAGCAGCCACTGGTAACAGGATTAGCAGAGCGAGGTATGTAGG
CGGTGCTACAGAGTTCTTGAAGTGGTGGCCTAACTACGGCTACACTAGAAGAACAGTATTTGGTATCTGC
GCTCTGCTGAAGCCAGTTACCTTCGGAAAAAGAGTTGGTAGCTCTTGATCCGGCAAACAAACCACCGCTG
GTAGCGGTGGTTTTTTTGTTTGCAAGCAGCAGATTACGCGCAGAAAAAAAGGATCTCAAGAAGATCCTTT
GATCTTTTCTACGGGGTCTGACGCTCAGTGGAACGAAAACTCACGTTAAGGGATTTTGGTCATGAGATTA
TCAAAAAGGATCTTCACCTAGATCCTTTTAAATTAAAAATGAAGTTTTAAATCAATCTAAAGTATATATG
AGTAAACTTGGTCTGACAGTTACCAATGCTTAATCAGTGAGGCACCTATCTCAGCGATCTGTCTATTTCG
TTCATCCATAGTTGCCTGACTCCCCGTCGTGTAGATAACTACGATACGGGAGGGCTTACCATCTGGCCCC
AGTGCTGCAATGATACCGCGAGACCCACGCTCACCGGCTCCAGATTTATCAGCAATAAACCAGCCAGCCG
GAAGGGCCGAGCGCAGAAGTGGTCCTGCAACTTTATCCGCCTCCATCCAGTCTATTAATTGTTGCCGGGA
AGCTAGAGTAAGTAGTTCGCCAGTTAATAGTTTGCGCAACGTTGTTGCCATTGCTACAGGCATCGTGGTG
TCACGCTCGTCGTTTGGTATGGCTTCATTCAGCTCCGGTTCCCAACGATCAAGGCGAGTTACATGATCCC
CCATGTTGTGCAAAAAAGCGGTTAGCTCCTTCGGTCCTCCGATCGTTGTCAGAAGTAAGTTGGCCGCAGT
GTTATCACTCATGGTTATGGCAGCACTGCATAATTCTCTTACTGTCATGCCATCCGTAAGATGCTTTTCT
GTGACTGGTGAGTACTCAACCAAGTCATTCTGAGAATAGTGTATGCGGCGACCGAGTTGCTCTTGCCCGG
CGTCAATACGGGATAATACCGCGCCACATAGCAGAACTTTAAAAGTGCTCATCATTGGAAAACGTTCTTC
GGGGCGAAAACTCTCAAGGATCTTACCGCTGTTGAGATCCAGTTCGATGTAACCCACTCGTGCACCCAAC
TGATCTTCAGCATCTTTTACTTTCACCAGCGTTTCTGGGTGAGCAAAAACAGGAAGGCAAAATGCCGCAA
AAAAGGGAATAAGGGCGACACGGAAATGTTGAATACTCATACTCTTCCTTTTTCAATATTATTGAAGCAT
TTATCAGGGTTATTGTCTCATGAGCGGATACATATTTGAATGTATTTAGAAAAATAAACAAATAGGGGTT
CCGCGCACATTTCCCCGAAAAGTGCCACCTG
[124 nt withheld, positions 5912-6035]
C
[91 nt withheld, positions 6037-6127]
A
[49 nt withheld, positions 6129-6177]
CCTTTGACGTTGGAGTCCACGTTCTTT
[37 nt withheld, positions 6205-6241]
ACCCTATCTCGGTCTATTCTTTTGATTTATAAGGGATTTTGCCGATTTCGGCCTATTGGTTAAAAAATGA
GCTGATTTAACAAAAATTTAACGCGAATTTTAACAAAATATTAACGCTTACAATTTGCCATTCGCCATTC
AGGCTGCGCAACTGTTGGGAAGGGCGATCGGTGCGGGCCTCTTCGCTATTACGCCAGCCCAAGCTACCAT
GATAAGTAAGTAATATTAAGGTACGGGAGGTACTTGGAGCGGCCGCAATAAAATATCTTTATTTTCATTA
CATCTGTGTGTTGGTTTTTTGTGTGAATCGATAGTACTAACATACGCTCTCCATCAAAACAAAACGAAAC
AAAACAAACTAGCAAAATAGGCTGTCCCCAGTGCAAGTGCAGGTGCCAGAACATTTCTCTATCGAT
Features (pLannotate 1.2.2; 11 found; start..end, strand, type, name):
   1928..3580    +  CDS            luciferase: firefly luciferase; luc+; enhanced luc+ version of the luciferase gene
   3621..3742    -  polyA_signal   SV40 poly(A) signal: SV40 polyadenylation signal
   3765..3833    -  CDS            large T antigen (fragment): large T antigen from SV40 (simian virus 40)
   3849..3981    +  CDS            TcR (fragment): tetracycline efflux protein; tet; confers resistance to tetracycline
   4161..4749    -  rep_origin     ori: high-copy-number ColE1/pMB1/pBR322/pUC origin of replication
   4920..5780    -  CDS            AmpR: β-lactamase; bla; confers resistance to ampicillin, carbenicillin, and related antibiotics
   5781..5885    -  promoter       AmpR promoter: bla
   5912..6340    +  rep_origin     f1 ori (sequence partly withheld): f1 bacteriophage origin of replication; arrow indicates direction of (+) strand synthesis
   6372..6439    -  CDS            lacZα (fragment): LacZα fragment of β-galactosidase; lacZ fragment
   6498..6546    +  polyA_signal   poly(A) signal: synthetic polyadenylation signal
   6560..6651    +  misc_feature   pause site: RNA polymerase II transcriptional pause signal from the human α2 globin gene
