[The description below was written by a language model from this plasmid's Addgene catalogue record and pLannotate feature annotations shown in this document.]
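Description:
HyWnt3-ΔRep-D2:Luc is a promoter-reporter plasmid built on the pGL3 firefly luciferase backbone and catalogued as a mammalian expression vector. It is propagated in E. coli as a high-copy plasmid through a ColE1/pUC-type origin and selected with ampicillin via the β-lactamase gene and its native promoter. An f1 bacteriophage origin is also present, allowing single-stranded DNA production. Short annotated fragments of lacZα, a tetracycline resistance gene and SV40 large T antigen appear to be non-functional backbone remnants rather than working elements.

The payload is a Hydra Wnt3 promoter fragment recorded as 1,864 bp, carrying a partial deletion of the Wnt3 repressor element designated D2. The feature table does not annotate this insert. However, the unannotated region upstream of the luc+ coding sequence (which begins near position 1928) is consistent in size and position with the promoter sitting directly in front of the reporter. The cloning sites used are not recorded. Transcription driven by the Hydra sequence yields enhanced firefly luciferase mRNA that is terminated by the SV40 late polyadenylation signal. Upstream of the insert, a synthetic poly(A) signal and the human α2-globin RNA polymerase II pause site block read-through from spurious transcription elsewhere in the backbone, so the luciferase signal reflects the activity of the cloned promoter.

The construct is intended for luciferase assays measuring Hydra Wnt3 promoter activity, specifically to test how partial loss of the repressor element alters expression. Presumably it is compared with intact or otherwise deleted promoter versions, in the context of work on Wnt3/β-catenin/Sp5 regulation of the Hydra head organizer.
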