Addgene plasmid #192989: HyWnt3-ΔRep-D2:Luc
Purpose: Plasmid to test the Hydra Wnt3 promoter activity (partial deletion of the repressor element-D2)
Depositing lab: Brigitte Galliot. Depositing organization: University of Geneva. Publication: An evolutionarily-conserved Wnt3/beta-catenin/Sp5 feedback loop restricts head organizer activity in Hydra. Vogg MC, Beccari L, Iglesias Olle L, Rampon C, Vriz S, Perruchoud C, Wenger Y, Galliot B. Nat Commun. 2019 Jan 18;10(1):312. doi: 10.1038/s41467-018-08242-2. PubMed 30659200.
Backbone
  Vector backbone: pGL3
  Vector type: Mammalian Expression
Growth in bacteria
  Bacterial resistance: Ampicillin, 100 μg/mL
  Growth temperature: 37°C
  Growth strain: DH5alpha
  Copy number: High Copy
Gene/Insert
  Gene/Insert name: Hydra Wnt3 promoter
  Species: Hydra
  Insert size (bp): 1864
  Mutation: partial deletion of the Wnt3 repressor element-D2
  Cloning method: Restriction Enzyme; 5′ cloning site Unknown (unknown if destroyed); 3′ cloning site Unknown (unknown if destroyed)
Terms and licenses: Academic/Nonprofit Terms; Industry Terms: Not Available to Industry
How to cite: HyWnt3-ΔRep-D2:Luc was a gift from Brigitte Galliot (Addgene plasmid # 192989 ; http://n2t.net/addgene:192989 ; RRID:Addgene_192989)
